Addgene plasmid #37224: pUC19-DAD4
Depositing lab: Jon Lorsch. Depositing organization: Johns Hopkins University and School of Medicine. Publication: The 5'-7-methylguanosine cap on eukaryotic mRNAs serves both to stimulate canonical translation initiation and to block an alternative pathway. Mitchell SF, Walker SE, Algire MA, Park EH, Hinnebusch AG, Lorsch JR. Mol Cell. 2010 Sep 24;39(6):950-62. 10.1016/j.molcel.2010.08.021 PubMed 20864040.
Backbone
  Vector backbone: pUC19
  Backbone size w/o insert (bp): 2686
  Vector type: Bacterial Expression
Growth in bacteria
  Bacterial resistance: Ampicillin, 100 μg/mL
  Growth temperature: 37°C
  Growth strain: DH5alpha
  Copy number: High Copy
Gene/Insert
  Gene/Insert name: DAD4
  Species: S. cerevisiae (budding yeast)
  Entrez Gene: DAD4 (a.k.a. YDR320C-A, HSK2)
  Cloning method: Restriction Enzyme; 5′ cloning site EcoRI (unknown if destroyed); 3′ cloning site BamHI (unknown if destroyed)
  Sequencing primers: 5′ M13pUC-F; 3′ M13-pUC-Rev
Terms and licenses: Academic/Nonprofit Terms; Industry Terms: Not Available to Industry
Depositor comments: The sequence for DAD4 mRNA was taken from yeast.utgenome.org. Two G bases were added at the 5´-ends of the mRNA in order to promote efficient transcription and the sequence GGATC was added at the 3´-end as part of a BamHI site during cloning.
How to cite: pUC19-DAD4 was a gift from Jon Lorsch (Addgene plasmid # 37224 ; http://n2t.net/addgene:37224 ; RRID:Addgene_37224)
