[The description below was written by a language model from this plasmid's Addgene catalogue record.]
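Description:
pUC19-DAD4 is a high-copy bacterial cloning plasmid built on the pUC19 backbone (2686 bp without insert) and catalogued as a bacterial expression vector. It is propagated in E. coli under ampicillin selection. As a pUC19 derivative it would be expected to carry the pUC-type high-copy origin and the beta-lactamase resistance gene, although no feature table accompanies the record to confirm individual elements.

The insert is the Saccharomyces cerevisiae DAD4 sequence (also known as YDR320C-A or HSK2), placed between the EcoRI and BamHI sites of the polylinker; whether those sites survived cloning is not recorded. It can be sequenced from the flanking M13/pUC forward and reverse primer sites. According to the depositor comments, the insert represents the DAD4 mRNA sequence taken from a yeast transcript database rather than just the open reading frame. Two G residues were added at the 5′ end to promote efficient transcription, and a few extra nucleotides at the 3′ end derive from the BamHI site used in cloning.

These details suggest that the plasmid serves as a template for producing a defined DAD4 model mRNA by transcription, probably in vitro, with the BamHI site marking the 3′ end of the message. However, the record does not name the promoter that drives this transcription, nor the insert size. The associated publication concerns the role of the 5′ 7-methylguanosine cap in eukaryotic translation initiation, consistent with use of the transcript as a natural yeast mRNA substrate in translation initiation studies.
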