>Addgene plasmid #37224 | pUC19-DAD4 | addgene partial sequence | sequence record 49437 | M13-Rev 5'-CAGGAAACAGCTATGACC-3'
TCTAGAGGANCCAAATGAATATATTAGAAACGGTATAGCATATATATATGTGTATATGAGTATGCGTATA
TAGAAAATTGGTGAATTAAAGAGGTGGCTTCTTGTTATTGGTCGCTTCCAGGTTGAATTGGACGCTACTA
TGGTAGTTATCACAAATTGCGCCCATGATTTCTAGATTTTTGTTCCGATTATTAATGGTCACAAGCTCCT
GGTTAAGAATTGCCACGCTCTCATTGAGCCTTTTGACATTACCAATTATTCGCGAAAGTATGTTAGCCTG
CACTTGTTCATGAGGGTTCTCCATGTTATGCTTTCTTTCCTAAACTCCTATAGTGAGTCGTATTAGAATT
CACTGGCCGTCGTTTTACAACGTCGTGACTGGGAAAACCCTGGCGTTACCCAACTTAATCGCCTTGCAGC
ACATCCCCCTTTCGCCAGCTGGCGTAATAGCGAAGAGGCCCGCACCGATCGCCCTTCCCAACAGTTGCGC
AGCCTGAATGGCGAATGGCGCCTGATGCGGTATTTTCTCCTTACGCATCTGTGCGGTATTTCACACCGCA
TATGGTGCACTCTCAGTACAATCTGCTCTGATGCCGCATAGTTAAGCCAGCCCCGACACCCGCCAACACC
CGCTGACGCGCCCTGACGGGCTTGTCTGCTCCCGGCATCCGCTTACAGACAAGCTGTGACCGTCTCCGGG
AGCTGCATGTGTCAGAGGTTTTCACCGTCATCACCGAAACGCGCGAGACGAAAGGGCCTCGTGATACGCC
TATTTTTATAGGTAATGTCATGATA
